>Addgene plasmid #116839 | pHAGE-TAOK1__PIPOX | addgene full sequence | sequence record 237757 | Addgene NGS Result
GTATATAAAATTATTCATAATGATAGTAGGAGGCTTGGTAGGTTTAAGAATAGTTTTTGCTGTACTTTCT
ATAGTGAATAGAGTTAGGCAGGGATATTCACCATTATCGTTTCAGACCCACCTCCCAACCCCGAGGGGAC
CCGACAGGCCCGAAGGAATAGAAGAAGAAGGTGGAGAGAGAGACAGAGACAGATCCATTCGATTAGTGAA
CGGATCTCGACGGTATCGCCGAATTCACAAATGGCAGTATTCATCCACAATTTTAAAAGAAAAGGGGGGA
TTGGGGGGTACAGTGCAGGGGAAAGAATAGTAGACATAATAGCAACAGACATACAAACTAAAGAATTACA
AAAACAAATTACAAAAATTCAAAATTTTCGGGTTTATTACAGGGACAGCAGAGATCCAGTTTGGACTAGT
CGTGAGGCTCCGGTGCCCGTCAGTGGGCAGAGCGCACATCGCCCACAGTCCCCGAGAAGTTGGGGGGAGG
GGTCGGCAATTGAACCGGTGCCTAGAGAAGGTGGCGCGGGGTAAACTGGGAAAGTGATGTCGTGTACTGG
CTCCGCCTTTTTCCCGAGGGTGGGGGAGAACCGTATATAAGTGCAGTAGTCGCCGTGAACGTTCTTTTTC
GCAACGGGTTTGCCGCCAGAACACAGGTAAGTGCCGTGTGTGGTTCCCGCGGGCCTGGCCTCTTTACGGG
TTATGGCCCTTGCGTGCCTTGAATTACTTCCACCTGGCTGCAGTACGTGATTCTTGATCCCGAGCTTCGG
GTTGGAAGTGGGTGGGAGAGTTCGAGGCCTTGCGCTTAAGGAGCCCCTTCGCCTCGTGCTTGAGTTGAGG
CCTGGCCTGGGCGCTGGGGCCGCCGCGTGCGAATCTGGTGGCACCTTCGCGCCTGTCTCGCTGCTTTCGA
TAAGTCTCTAGCCATTTAAAATTTTTGATGACCTGCTGCGACGCTTTTTTTCTGGCAAGATAGTCTTGTA
AATGCGGGCCAAGATCTGCACACTGGTATTTCGGTTTTTGGGGCCGCGGGCGGCGACGGGGCCCGTGCGT
CCCAGCGCACATGTTCGGCGAGGCGGGGCCTGCGAGCGCGGCCACCGAGAATCGGACGGGGGTAGTCTCA
AGCTGGCCGGCCTGCTCTGGTGCCTGGCCTCGCGCCGCCGTGTATCGCCCCGCCCTGGGCGGCAAGGCTG
GCCCGGTCGGCACCAGTTGCGTGAGCGGAAAGATGGCCGCTTCCCGGCCCTGCTGCAGGGAGCTCAAAAT
GGAGGACGCGGCGCTCGGGAGAGCGGGCGGGTGAGTCACCCACACAAAGGAAAAGGGCCTTTCCGTCCTC
AGCCGTCGCTTCATGTGACTCCACGGAGTACCGGGCGCCGTCCAGGCACCTCGATTAGTTCTCGAGCTTT
TGGAGTACGTCGTCTTTAGGTTGGGGGGAGGGGTTTTATGCGATGGAGTTTCCCCACACTGAGTGGGTGG
AGACTGAAGTTAGGCCAGCTTGGCACTTGATGTAATTCTCCTTGGAATTTGCCCTTTTTGAGTTTGGATC
TTGGTTCATTCTCAAGCCTCAGACAGTGGTTCAAAGTTTTTTTCTTCCATTTCAGGTGTCGTGAAGCGGC
CCTGCAGATATCAACAAGTTTGTACAAAAAAGTTGGCATGCCATCAACTAACAGAGCAGGCAGCCTGAAG
GACCCTGAAATTGCAGAGCTCTTCTTCAAAGAAGATCCAGAGAAGCTCTTCACAGATCTCAGAGAAATTG
GCCATGGAAGCTTTGGAGCAGTGTATTTTGCACGAGATGTGCGTACCAATGAAGTGGTGGCCATCAAGAA
AATGTCTTATAGTGGAAAGCAGTCTACTGAGTCCCAGCTTTCTTGTACAAAGTGGTTCTTCTTTCTACCA
CACTCCCGAGGAAGCTCCCATGGACAAAGCCGGATAATCCGAAAGGCGTACCTGGAAGACTTTTACACCC
GGATGATGCATGAGTGCTATCAGATATGGGCCCAGCTGGAGCACGAGGCTGGAACCCAATTGCACAGGCA
GACTGGATTACTGCTGCTGGGAATGAAAGAGAATCAAGAATTAAAGACAATCCAGGCCAATCTGTCGAGG
CAGAGGGTAGAACACCAGTGTCTTTCATCTGAGGAACTGAAGCAACGTTTCCCAAATATTCGGTTGCCCA
GGGGAGAAGTGGGGCTCTTGGACAATTCCGGAGGAGTTATCTATGCATATAAGGCCCTCAGAGCCCTGCA
GGATGCAATTCGACAGCTAGGAGGCATAGTGCGTGACGGAGAGAAGGTGGTGGAGATAAACCCAGGGCTA
CTGGTCACGGTGAAAACCACCTCCAGGAGCTACCAAGCTAAGAGCTTGGTCATCACAGCAGGTCCTTGGA
CCAACCAGCTCCTCCGTCCCCTGGGCATTGAGATGCCTCTCCAGACCCTGCGGATCAACGTGTGTTACTG
GCGAGAGATGGTTCCTGGGAGCTATGGTGTGTCCCAGGCCTTTCCGTGCTTCCTGTGGCTGGGCTTGTGT
CCCCACCACATCTACGGACTGCCCACAGGAGAGTACCCAGGGCTGATGAAGGTCAGCTATCACCACGGCA
ACCACGCAGACCCTGAGGAGCGGGACTGCCCCACAGCACGCACAGACATCGGAGACGTCCAGATCCTGAG
CAGCTTTGTCAGAGATCACTTACCTGATCTGAAGCCCGAGCCTGCTGTCATTGAGAGCTGCATGTACACG
AATACCCCTGATGAGCAGTTCATTCTCGATCGCCACCCAAAGTATGACAACATTGTCATTGGTGCTGGAT
TCTCTGGGCACGGGTTCAAGCTGGCCCCTGTGGTGGGGAAGATCCTGTATGAATTAAGCATGAAATTAAC
ACCATCTTATGACTTGGCACCTTTTCGAATCAGCCGTTTCCCAAGCCTGGGCAAAGCCCACCTTTGACAC
CCAACTTTTCTATACAAAGTGGTTGATATCCAGCACAGTGGCGGCCGCTCGAGTCTAGAGGGCCCGCGGT
TCGAAGGTAAGCCTATCCCTAACCCTCTCCTCGGTCTCGATTCTACGCGTACCGGTTAGTAATGAGATCC
CTCCCCCCCCCCTAACGTTACTGGCCGAAGCCGCTTGGAATAAGGCCGGTGTGCGTTTGTCTATATGTTA
TTTTCCACCATATTGCCGTCTTTTGGCAATGTGAGGGCCCGGAAACCTGGCCCTGTCTTCTTGACGAGCA
TTCCTAGGGGTCTTTCCCCTCTCGCCAAAGGAATGCAAGGTCTGTTGAATGTCGTGAAGGAAGCAGTTCC
TCTGGAAGCTTCTTGAAGACAAACAACGTCTGTAGCGACCCTTTGCAGGCAGCGGAACCCCCCACCTGGC
GACAGGTGCCTCTGCGGCCAAAAGCCACGTGTATAAGATACACCTGCAAAGGCGGCACAACCCCAGTGCC
ACGTTGTGAGTTGGATAGTTGTGGAAAGAGTCAAATGGCTCTCCTCAAGCGTATTCAACAAGGGGCTGAA
GGATGCCCAGAAGGTACCCCATTGTATGGGATCTGATCTGGGGCCTCGGTGCACATGCTTTACATGTGTT
TAGTCGAGGTTAAAAAAACGTCTAGGCCCCCCGAACCACGGGGACGTGGTTTTCCTTTGAAAAACACGAT
GATAATATGGCCACACATATGACCGAGTACAAGCCCACGGTGCGCCTCGCCACCCGCGACGACGTCCCCA
GGGCCGTACGCACCCTCGCCGCCGCGTTCGCCGACTACCCCGCCACGCGCCACACCGTCGATCCGGACCG
CCACATCGAGCGGGTCACCGAGCTGCAAGAACTCTTCCTCACGCGCGTCGGGCTCGACATCGGCAAGGTG
TGGGTCGCGGACGACGGCGCCGCGGTGGCGGTCTGGACCACGCCGGAGAGCGTCGAAGCGGGGGCGGTGT
TCGCCGAGATCGGCCCGCGCATGGCCGAGTTGAGCGGTTCCCGGCTGGCCGCGCAGCAACAGATGGAAGG
CCTCCTGGCGCCGCACCGGCCCAAGGAGCCCGCGTGGTTCCTGGCCACCGTCGGCGTCTCGCCCGACCAC
CAGGGCAAGGGTCTGGGCAGCGCCGTCGTGCTCCCCGGAGTGGAGGCGGCCGAGCGCGCCGGGGTGCCCG
CCTTCCTGGAGACCTCCGCGCCCCGCAACCTCCCCTTCTACGAGCGGCTCGGCTTCACCGTCACCGCCGA
CGTCGAGGTGCCCGAAGGACCGCGCACCTGGTGCATGACCCGCAAGCCCGGTGCCTAAATCGATAGATCC
TAATCAACCTCTGGATTACAAAATTTGTGAAAGATTGACTGGTATTCTTAACTATGTTGCTCCTTTTACG
CTATGTGGATACGCTGCTTTAATGCCTTTGTATCATGCTATTGCTTCCCGTATGGCTTTCATTTTCTCCT
CCTTGTATAAATCCTGGTTGCTGTCTCTTTATGAGGAGTTGTGGCCCGTTGTCAGGCAACGTGGCGTGGT
GTGCACTGTGTTTGCTGACGCAACCCCCACTGGTTGGGGCATTGCCACCACCTGTCAGCTCCTTTCCGGG
ACTTTCGCTTTCCCCCTCCCTATTGCCACGGCGGAACTCATCGCCGCCTGCCTTGCCCGCTGCTGGACAG
GGGCTCGGCTGTTGGGCACTGACAATTCCGTGGTGTTGTCGGGGAAATCATCGTCCTTTCCTTGGCTGCT
CGCCTGTGTTGCCACCTGGATTCTGCGCGGGACGTCCTTCTGCTACGTCCCTTCGGCCCTCAATCCAGCG
GACCTTCCTTCCCGCGGCCTGCTGCCGGCTCTGCGGCCTCTTCCGCGTCTTCGCCTTCGCCCTCAGACGA
GTCGGATCTCCCTTTGGGCCGCCTCCCCGCCTGAGATCCTTTAAGACCAATGACTTACAAGGCAGCTGTA
GATCTTAGCCACTTTTTAAAAGAAAAGGGGGGACTGGAAGGGCTAATTCACTCCCAACGAAGACAAGATC
TGCTTTTTGCTTGTACTGGGTCTCTCTGGTTAGACCAGATCTGAGCCTGGGAGCTCTCTGGCTAACTAGG
GAACCCACTGCTTAAGCCTCAATAAAGCTTGCCTTGAGTGCTTCAAGTAGTGTGTGCCCGTCTGTTGTGT
GACTCTGGTAACTAGAGATCCCTCAGACCCTTTTAGTCAGTGTGGAAAATCTCTAGCAGTAGTAGTTCAT
GTCATCTTATTATTCAGTATTTATAACTTGCAAAGAAATGAATATCAGAGAGTGAGAGGCCCGGGTTAAT
TAAGGAAAGGGCTAGATCATTCTTGAAGACGAAAGGGCCTCGTGATACGCCTATTTTTATAGGTTAATGT
CATGATAATAATGGTTTCTTAGACGTCAGGTGGCACTTTTCGGGGAAATGTGCGCGGAACCCCTATTTGT
TTATTTTTCTAAATACATTCAAATATGTATCCGCTCATGAGACAATAACCCTGATAAATGCTTCAATAAT
ATTGAAAAAGGAAGAGTATGAGTATTCAACATTTCCGTGTCGCCCTTATTCCCTTTTTTGCGGCATTTTG
CCTTCCTGTTTTTGCTCACCCAGAAACGCTGGTGAAAGTAAAAGATGCTGAAGATCAGTTGGGTGCACGA
GTGGGTTACATCGAACTGGATCTCAACAGCGGTAAGATCCTTGAGAGTTTTCGCCCCGAAGAACGTTTTC
CAATGATGAGCACTTTTAAAGTTCTGCTATGTGGCGCGGTATTATCCCGTGTTGACGCCGGGCAAGAGCA
ACTCGGTCGCCGCATACACTATTCTCAGAATGACTTGGTTGAGTACTCACCAGTCACAGAAAAGCATCTT
ACGGATGGCATGACAGTAAGAGAATTATGCAGTGCTGCCATAACCATGAGTGATAACACTGCGGCCAACT
TACTTCTGACAACGATCGGAGGACCGAAGGAGCTAACCGCTTTTTTGCACAACATGGGGGATCATGTAAC
TCGCCTTGATCGTTGGGAACCGGAGCTGAATGAAGCCATACCAAACGACGAGCGTGACACCACGATGCCT
GTAGCAATGGCAACAACGTTGCGCAAACTATTAACTGGCGAACTACTTACTCTAGCTTCCCGGCAACAAT
TAATAGACTGGATGGAGGCGGATAAAGTTGCAGGACCACTTCTGCGCTCGGCCCTTCCGGCTGGCTGGTT
TATTGCTGATAAATCTGGAGCCGGTGAGCGTGGGTCTCGCGGTATCATTGCAGCACTGGGGCCAGATGGT
AAGCCCTCCCGTATCGTAGTTATCTACACGACGGGGAGTCAGGCAACTATGGATGAACGAAATAGACAGA
TCGCTGAGATAGGTGCCTCACTGATTAAGCATTGGTAACTGTCAGACCAAGTTTACTCATATATACTTTA
GATTGATTTAAAACTTCATTTTTAATTTAAAAGGATCTAGGTGAAGATCCTTTTTGATAATCTCATGACC
AAAATCCCTTAACGTGAGTTTTCGTTCCACTGAGCGTCAGACCCCGTAGAAAAGATCAAAGGATCTTCTT
GAGATCCTTTTTTTCTGCGCGTAATCTGCTGCTTGCAAACAAAAAAACCACCGCTACCAGCGGTGGTTTG
TTTGCCGGATCAAGAGCTACCAACTCTTTTTCCGAAGGTAACTGGCTTCAGCAGAGCGCAGATACCAAAT
ACTGTTCTTCTAGTGTAGCCGTAGTTAGGCCACCACTTCAAGAACTCTGTAGCACCGCCTACATACCTCG
CTCTGCTAATCCTGTTACCAGTGGCTGCTGCCAGTGGCGATAAGTCGTGTCTTACCGGGTTGGACTCAAG
ACGATAGTTACCGGATAAGGCGCAGCGGTCGGGCTGAACGGGGGGTTCGTGCACACAGCCCAGCTTGGAG
CGAACGACCTACACCGAACTGAGATACCTACAGCGTGAGCTATGAGAAAGCGCCACGCTTCCCGAAGGGA
GAAAGGCGGACAGGTATCCGGTAAGCGGCAGGGTCGGAACAGGAGAGCGCACGAGGGAGCTTCCAGGGGG
AAACGCCTGGTATCTTTATAGTCCTGTCGGGTTTCGCCACCTCTGACTTGAGCGTCGATTTTTGTGATGC
TCGTCAGGGGGGCGGAGCCTATGGAAAAACGCCAGCAACGCGGCCTTTTTACGGTTCCTGGCCTTTTGCT
GGCCTTTTGCTCACATGTTCTTTCCTGCGTTATCCCCTGATTCTGTGGATAACCGTATTACCGCCTTTGA
GTGAGCTGATACCGCTCGCCGCAGCCGAACGACCGAGCGCAGCGAGTCAGTGAGCGAGGAAGCGGAAGAG
CGCCCAATACGCAAACCGCCTCTCCCCGCGCGTTGGCCGATTCATTAATGCAGCAAGCTCATGGCTGACT
AATTTTTTTTATTTATGCAGAGGCCGAGGCCGCCTCGGCCTCTGAGCTATTCCAGAAGTAGTGAGGAGGC
TTTTTTGGAGGCCTAGGCTTTTGCAAAAAGCTCCCCGTGGCACGACAGGTTTCCCGACTGGAAAGCGGGC
AGTGAGCGCAACGCAATTAATGTGAGTTAGCTCACTCATTAGGCACCCCAGGCTTTACACTTTATGCTTC
CGGCTCGTATGTTGTGTGGAATTGTGAGCGGATAACAATTTCACACAGGAAACAGCTATGACATGATTAC
GAATTTCACAAATAAAGCATTTTTTTCACTGCATTCTAGTTGTGGTTTGTCCAAACTCATCAATGTATCT
TATCATGTCTGGATCAACTGGATAACTCAAGCTAACCAAAATCATCCCAAACTTCCCACCCCATACCCTA
TTACCACTGCCAATTACCTGTGGTTTCATTTACTCTAAACCTGTGATTCCTCTGAATTATTTTCATTTTA
AAGAAATTGTATTTGTTAAATATGTACTACAAACTTAGTAGTTGGAAGGGCTAATTCACTCCCAAAGAAG
ACAAGATATCCTTGATCTGTGGATCTACCACACACAAGGCTACTTCCCTGATTAGCAGAACTACACACCA
GGGCCAGGGGTCAGATATCCACTGACCTTTGGATGGTGCTACAAGCTAGTACCAGTTGAGCCAGATAAGG
TAGAAGAGGCCAATAAAGGAGAGAACACCAGCTTGTTACACCCTGTGAGCCTGCATGGGATGGATGACCC
GGAGAGAGAAGTGTTAGAGTGGAGGTTTGACAGCCGCCTAGCATTTCATCACGTGGCCCGAGAGCTGCAT
CCGGAGTACTTCAAGAACTGCTGATATCGAGCTTGCTACAAGGGACTTTCCGCTGGGGACTTTCCAGGGA
GGCGTGGCCTGGGCGGGACTGGGGAGTGGCGAGCCCTCAGATCCTGCATATAAGCAGCTGCTTTTTGCCT
GTACTGGGTCTCTCTGGTTAGACCAGATCTGAGCCTGGGAGCTCTCTGGCTAACTAGGGAACCCACTGCT
TAAGCCTCAATAAAGCTTGCCTTGAGTGCTTCAAGTAGTGTGTGCCCGTCTGTTGTGTGACTCTGGTAAC
TAGAGATCCCTCAGACCCTTTTAGTCAGTGTGGAAAATCTCTAGCAGTGGCGCCCGAACAGGGACTTGAA
AGCGAAAGGGAAACCAGAGGAGCTCTCTCGACGCAGGACTCGGCTTGCTGAAGCGCGCACGGCAAGAGGC
GAGGGGCGGCGACTGGTGAGTACGCCAAAAATTTTGACTAGCGGAGGCTAGAAGGAGAGAGATGGGTGCG
AGAGCGTCAGTATTAAGCGGGGGAGAATTAGATCGCGATGGGAAAAAATTCGGTTAAGGCCAGGGGGAAA
GAAAAAATATAAATTAAAACATATAGTATGGGCAAGCAGGGAGCTAGAACGATTCGCAGTTAATCCTGGC
CTGTTAGAAACATCAGAAGGCTGTAGACAAATACTGGGACAGCTACAACCATCCCTTCAGACAGGATCAG
AAGAACTTAGATCATTATATAATACAGTAGCAACCCTCTATTGTGTGCATCAAAGGATAGAGATAAAAGA
CACCAAGGAAGCTTTAGACAAGATAGAGGAAGAGCAAAACAAAAGTAAGACCACCGCACAGCAAGCGGCC
GGCCGCTGATCTTCAGACCTGGAGGAGGAGATATGAGGGACAATTGGAGAAGTGAATTATATAAATATAA
AGTAGTAAAAATTGAACCATTAGGAGTAGCACCCACCAAGGCAAAGAGAAGAGTGGTGCAGAGAGAAAAA
AGAGCAGTGGGAATAGGAGCTTTGTTCCTTGGGTTCTTGGGAGCAGCAGGAAGCACTATGGGCGCAGCGT
CAATGACGCTGACGGTACAGGCCAGACAATTATTGTCTGGTATAGTGCAGCAGCAGAACAATTTGCTGAG
GGCTATTGAGGCGCAACAGCATCTGTTGCAACTCACAGTCTGGGGCATCAAGCAGCTCCAGGCAAGAATC
CTGGCTGTGGAAAGATACCTAAAGGATCAACAGCTCCTGGGGATTTGGGGTTGCTCTGGAAAACTCATTT
GCACCACTGCTGTGCCTTGGAATGCTAGTTGGAGTAATAAATCTCTGGAACAGATTTGGAATCACACGAC
CTGGATGGAGTGGGACAGAGAAATTAACAATTACACAAGCTTAATACACTCCTTAATTGAAGAATCGCAA
AACCAGCAAGAAAAGAATGAACAAGAATTATTGGAATTAGATAAATGGGCAAGTTTGTGGAATTGGTTTA
ACATAACAAATTGGCTGTG
Features (pLannotate 1.2.2; 29 found; start..end, strand, type, name):
    116..216     +  CDS            Rev (fragment): human immunodeficiency virus 1 (HIV-1) Rev protein; rev; enhances nuclear export of unspliced and incompletely spliced viral mRNAs
    261..378     +  misc_feature   cPPT/CTS: central polypurine tract and central termination sequence of HIV-1
    426..1604    +  promoter       EF-1α promoter: strong constitutive promoter for human elongation factor EF-1α
   1625..1642    +  protein_bind   attB1 (fragment): mutant version of attB; core recombination site for the Gateway® BP reaction BP Clonase™
   1648..1875    +  CDS            TAOK1 (fragment): TAOK1_HUMAN - Also known as KIAA1361, MAP3K16, MARKK. Experimental evidence at protein level: Swiss-Prot protein existence level 1. Serine/threonine-protein kinase involved in various processes such as p38/MAPK14 stress-activated MAPK cascade, DNA damage response and regulation of cytoskeleton stability. Phosphorylates MAP2K3, MAP2K6 and MARK2. Acts as an activator of the p38/MAPK14 stress-activated MAPK cascade by mediating phosphorylation and subsequent activation of the upstream MAP2K3 and MAP2K6 kinases. Involved in G-protein coupled receptor signaling to p38/MAPK14. In response to DNA dam
   1855..1875    -  protein_bind   attB2: mutant version of attB; core recombination site for the Gateway® BP reaction BP Clonase™
   1879..2934    +  CDS            PIPOX (fragment): SOX_HUMAN - Also known as LPIPOX, PSO. Experimental evidence at protein level: Swiss-Prot protein existence level 1. Metabolizes sarcosine, L-pipecolic acid and L-proline. From Homo sapiens (Human).
   2942..2960    -  protein_bind   attB4 (fragment): mutant version of attB; core recombination site for the Gateway® BP reaction BP Clonase™
   3016..3057    +  CDS            V5 tag: epitope tag from simian virus 5
   3183..3645    +  misc_feature   IRES: internal ribosome entry site (IRES) of the encephalomyocarditis virus (EMCV)
   3659..4256    +  CDS            PuroR (fragment): puromycin N-acetyltransferase; pac from Streptomyces; confers resistance to puromycin
   4272..4860    +  misc_feature   WPRE: woodchuck hepatitis virus posttranscriptional regulatory element
   4868..4933    +  CDS            nef (fragment): NEF_HV1Z2 - Experimental evidence at protein level: Swiss-Prot protein existence level 1. Extracellular Nef protein targets CD4(+) T-lymphocytes for apoptosis by interacting with CXCR4 surface receptors. From Human immunodeficiency virus type 1 group M subtype D (isolate Z2/CDC-Z34) (HIV-1).
   4935..5168    +  LTR            3' LTR (ΔU3): self-inactivating 3' long terminal repeat (LTR) from HIV-1
   5373..5477    +  promoter       AmpR promoter: bla
   5478..6338    +  CDS            AmpR: β-lactamase; bla; confers resistance to ampicillin, carbenicillin, and related antibiotics
   6509..7097    +  rep_origin     ori: high-copy-number ColE1/pMB1/pBR322/pUC origin of replication
   7280..7334    +  CDS            lacI (fragment): lac repressor; lacI; The lac repressor binds to the lac operator to inhibit transcription in E. coli. This inhibition can be relieved by adding lactose or isopropyl-β-D-thiogalactopyranoside (IPTG).
   7340..7433    +  rep_origin     SV40 ori (fragment): SV40 origin of replication
   7458..7495    +  CDS            lacI (fragment): lac repressor; lacI; The lac repressor binds to the lac operator to inhibit transcription in E. coli. This inhibition can be relieved by adding lactose or isopropyl-β-D-thiogalactopyranoside (IPTG).
   7508..7529    +  protein_bind   CAP binding site: CAP binding activates transcription in the presence of cAMP. E. coli catabolite activator protein
   7544..7574    +  promoter       lac promoter: promoter for the E. coli lac operon
   7582..7598    +  protein_bind   lac operator: The lac repressor binds to the lac operator to inhibit transcription in E. coli. This inhibition can be relieved by adding lactose or isopropyl-β-D-thiogalactopyranoside (IPTG). lac repressor encoded by lacI
   7632..7715    +  polyA_signal   SV40 poly(A) signal (fragment): SV40 polyadenylation signal
   7882..8211    +  CDS            nef (fragment): NEF_HV1BR - Experimental evidence at protein level: Swiss-Prot protein existence level 1. Extracellular Nef protein targets CD4(+) T-lymphocytes for apoptosis by interacting with CXCR4 surface receptors (PubMed:14990729). From Human immunodeficiency virus type 1 group M subtype B (isolate BRU/LAI) (HIV-1).
   8259..8516    +  LTR            5' LTR (truncated): truncated 5' long terminal repeat (LTR) from HIV-1
   8563..8688    +  misc_feature   HIV-1 Ψ: packaging signal of human immunodeficiency virus type 1
   8672..9010    +  CDS            HIV-1 gag (fragment): gag protein from human immunodeficiency virus 1; gag
   9185..9418    +  misc_feature   RRE: The Rev response element (RRE) of HIV-1 allows for Rev-dependent mRNA export from the nucleus to the cytoplasm.
