[The description below was written by a language model from this plasmid's Addgene catalogue record and pLannotate feature annotations shown in this document.]
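Description:
pHAGE-TAOK1__PIPOX is an HIV-1-based lentiviral expression plasmid built on the pHAGE backbone, carrying a human TAOK1–PIPOX gene fusion that was introduced by Gateway cloning. It is propagated in E. coli through a high-copy ColE1/pUC-type origin and selected with ampicillin via the β-lactamase gene. The viral portion has the usual transfer-vector layout: a truncated 5' LTR, the Ψ packaging signal with an adjoining gag fragment, the Rev response element for Rev-dependent nuclear export of the genomic RNA, the cPPT/CTS element, and a ΔU3 self-inactivating 3' LTR. Short nef, Rev, lacI, lac promoter/operator and SV40 fragments appear to be residual backbone sequence rather than functional parts.

Between the LTRs, the constitutive human EF-1α promoter drives the insert. The annotation shows a short N-terminal TAOK1 fragment (a serine/threonine kinase of the p38 stress-activated MAPK pathway) followed by a much longer segment of PIPOX (peroxisomal sarcosine/pipecolic acid oxidase). attB-type recombination scars flank the insert, and one also lies at the junction between the two partners, suggesting multi-fragment Gateway assembly. A V5 epitope tag lies downstream of the insert, although the record does not state whether it is in frame with the fusion. An EMCV IRES then allows translation of puromycin N-acetyltransferase from the same transcript, so transduced mammalian cells can be selected with puromycin, and a WPRE enhances transcript expression. The stated purpose is lentiviral expression of the fusion, and the plasmid comes from a study on systematic functional annotation of somatic alterations in cancer.
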