Addgene plasmid #116839: pHAGE-TAOK1__PIPOX
Purpose: Lentiviral expression of TAOK1__PIPOX fusion
Depositing lab: Gordon Mills & Kenneth Scott. Depositing organization: Baylor College of Medicine. Publication: Systematic Functional Annotation of Somatic Mutations in Cancer. Ng PK, Li J, Jeong KJ, Shao S, Chen H, Tsang YH, Sengupta S, Wang Z, Bhavana VH, Tran R, Soewito S, Minussi DC, Moreno D, Kong K, Dogruluk T, Lu H, Gao J, Tokheim C, Zhou DC, Johnson AM, Zeng J, Ip CKM, Ju Z, Wester M, Yu S, Li Y, Vellano CP, Schultz N, Karchin R, Ding L, Lu Y, Cheung LWT, Chen K, Shaw KR, Meric-Bernstam F, Scott KL, Yi S, Sahni N, Liang H, Mills GB. Cancer Cell. 2018 Mar 12;33(3):450-462.e10. doi: 10.1016/j.ccell.2018.01.021. PubMed 29533785.
Backbone
  Vector backbone: pHAGE
  Vector type: Lentiviral
Growth in bacteria
  Bacterial resistance: Ampicillin, 100 μg/mL
  Growth temperature: 37°C
  Growth strain: Stbl3
  Copy number: High Copy
Gene/Insert
  Gene/Insert name: TAOK1__PIPOX
  Species: H. sapiens (human)
  Cloning method: Gateway Cloning
Terms and licenses: Academic/Nonprofit Terms; Industry Terms: Not Available to Industry
How to cite: pHAGE-TAOK1__PIPOX was a gift from Gordon Mills & Kenneth Scott (Addgene plasmid # 116839 ; http://n2t.net/addgene:116839 ; RRID:Addgene_116839)
