>Addgene plasmid #116839 | pHAGE-TAOK1__PIPOX | depositor partial sequence | sequence record 219715 | insert
ATGCCATCAACTAACAGAGCAGGCAGCCTGAAGGACCCTGAAATTGCAGAGCTCTTCTTCAAAGAAGATC
CAGAGAAGCTCTTCACAGATCTCAGAGAAATTGGCCATGGAAGCTTTGGAGCAGTGTATTTTGCACGAGA
TGTGCGTACCAATGAAGTGGTGGCCATCAAGAAAATGTCTTATAGTGGAAAGCAGTCTACTGAGTCCCAG
CTTTCTTGTACAAAGTGGTTCTTCTTTCTACCACACTCCCGAGGAAGCTCCCATGGACAAAGCCGGATAA
TCCGAAAGGCGTACCTGGAAGACTTTTACACCCGGATGATGCATGAGTGCTATCAGATATGGGCCCAGCT
GGAGCACGAGGCTGGAACCCAATTGCACAGGCAGACTGGATTACTGCTGCTGGGAATGAAAGAGAATCAA
GAATTAAAGACAATCCAGGCCAATCTGTCGAGGCAGAGGGTAGAACACCAGTGTCTTTCATCTGAGGAAC
TGAAGCAACGTTTCCCAAATATTCGGTTGCCCAGGGGAGAAGTGGGGCTCTTGGACAATTCCGGAGGAGT
TATCTATGCATATAAGGCCCTCAGAGCCCTGCAGGATGCAATTCGACAGCTAGGAGGCATAGTGCGTGAC
GGAGAGAAGGTGGTGGAGATAAACCCAGGGCTACTGGTCACGGTGAAAACCACCTCCAGGAGCTACCAAG
CTAAGAGCTTGGTCATCACAGCAGGTCCTTGGACCAACCAGCTCCTCCGTCCCCTGGGCATTGAGATGCC
TCTCCAGACCCTGCGGATCAACGTGTGTTACTGGCGAGAGATGGTTCCTGGGAGCTATGGTGTGTCCCAG
GCCTTTCCGTGCTTCCTGTGGCTGGGCTTGTGTCCCCACCACATCTACGGACTGCCCACAGGAGAGTACC
CAGGGCTGATGAAGGTCAGCTATCACCACGGCAACCACGCAGACCCTGAGGAGCGGGACTGCCCCACAGC
ACGCACAGACATCGGAGACGTCCAGATCCTGAGCAGCTTTGTCAGAGATCACTTACCTGATCTGAAGCCC
GAGCCTGCTGTCATTGAGAGCTGCATGTACACGAATACCCCTGATGAGCAGTTCATTCTCGATCGCCACC
CAAAGTATGACAACATTGTCATTGGTGCTGGATTCTCTGGGCACGGGTTCAAGCTGGCCCCTGTGGTGGG
GAAGATCCTGTATGAATTAAGCATGAAATTAACACCATCTTATGACTTGGCACCTTTTCGAATCAGCCGT
TTCCCAAGCCTGGGCAAAGCCCACCTTTAG
